Addgene plasmid #113608: PCDNA3-PAR1-GFP11-T2A-GFP10-bArrestin1-T2A mCherry
Purpose: PPI reporter
Depositing lab: Xiaokun Shu. Depositing organization: University of California, San Francisco (UCSF). Publication: A rapid fluorogenic GPCR-beta-arrestin interaction assay. Zhang Q, Zheng YW, Coughlin SR, Shu X. Protein Sci. 2018 Apr;27(4):874-879. doi: 10.1002/pro.3385. Epub 2018 Feb 23. PubMed 29411438.
Backbone
  Vector backbone: pcDNA3.1
  Vector type: Mammalian Expression
Growth in bacteria
  Bacterial resistance: Ampicillin, 100 μg/mL
  Growth temperature: 37°C
  Growth strain: DH5alpha
  Copy number: Unknown
Gene/Insert
  Gene/Insert name: PAR1
Terms and licenses: Academic/Nonprofit Terms; Industry Terms: Not Available to Industry
How to cite: PCDNA3-PAR1-GFP11-T2A-GFP10-bArrestin1-T2A mCherry was a gift from Xiaokun Shu (Addgene plasmid # 113608 ; http://n2t.net/addgene:113608 ; RRID:Addgene_113608)
