[The description below was written by a language model from this plasmid's Addgene catalogue record and pLannotate feature annotations shown in this document.]
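Description:
PCDNA3-PAR1-GFP11-T2A-GFP10-bArrestin1-T2A mCherry is a mammalian expression plasmid on a pcDNA3.1 backbone, catalogued as a protein–protein interaction reporter for a fluorogenic GPCR–β-arrestin assay. It is propagated in E. coli through a high-copy ColE1/pUC-type origin with ampicillin resistance (AmpR under its own bla promoter). It also carries an f1 origin and an SV40 promoter-driven neomycin resistance cassette with an SV40 poly(A) signal, which would allow G418 selection in mammalian cells. Two sequence records, one from the depositor and one from repository sequencing, are about 9.3 kb long and show the same feature set in the same order.

The payload is a single CMV enhancer/promoter-driven transcript terminated by the bGH poly(A) signal, with a T7 promoter upstream of the coding region. A short FLAG-type epitope match precedes an ORF matching mouse PAR1 (F2r), the thrombin receptor. This is followed by a small GFP-derived fragment consistent with the GFP11 strand named in the title. Further downstream lie an ORF matching mouse β-arrestin 1 (Arrb1) and then mCherry. The T2A peptides and GFP10 named in the title are not annotated individually. By name, the self-cleaving T2A elements would split the polyprotein into receptor-GFP11, GFP10-arrestin and free mCherry. An unexpected fragment matching the human mTOR region also sits just upstream of Arrb1, and the record does not explain its role.

In split-GFP designs of this kind, the two short strands only complement the rest of the GFP barrel when brought together. The record shows no such larger GFP fragment on this plasmid, so it is presumably supplied separately. Agonist-driven arrestin recruitment to PAR1 would then yield green fluorescence, with mCherry marking expression.
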