Features (pLannotate 1.2.2; 25 found; start..end, strand, type, name):
     28..80      -  misc_feature   bom (fragment): basis of mobility region from pBR322
    235..614     +  enhancer       CMV enhancer: human cytomegalovirus immediate early enhancer
    615..818     +  promoter       CMV promoter: human cytomegalovirus (CMV) immediate early promoter
    814..847     +  LTR            5' LTR (truncated) (fragment): truncated 5' long terminal repeat (LTR) from HIV-1
    863..881     +  promoter       T7 promoter: promoter for bacteriophage T7 RNA polymerase
    925..946     +  CDS            3xFLAG (fragment): three tandem FLAG® epitope tags
    959..2248    +  CDS            F2r: PAR1_MOUSE - Also known as Cf2r, Par1. Experimental evidence at protein level: Swiss-Prot protein existence level 1. High affinity receptor for activated thrombin coupled to G proteins that stimulate phosphoinositide hydrolysis. From Mus musculus (Mouse).
   2291..2344    +  CDS            &alpha;GFP (fragment): &alpha;GFP is a basic (constitutively fluorescent) long stokes shift fluorescent protein published in 1996, derived from Aequorea victoria.
   2570..2839    +  CDS            MTOR (fragment) (sequence withheld): MTOR_HUMAN - Also known as FRAP, FRAP1, FRAP2, RAFT1, RAPT1. Experimental evidence at protein level: Swiss-Prot protein existence level 1. Serine/threonine protein kinase which is a central regulator of cellular metabolism, growth and survival in response to hormones, growth factors, nutrients, energy and stress signals (PubMed:12087098, PubMed:12150925, PubMed:12150926, PubMed:12231510, PubMed:12718876, PubMed:14651849, PubMed:15268862, PubMed:15467718, PubMed:15545625, PubMed:15718470, PubMed:18497260, PubMed:18762023, PubMed:18925875, PubMed:20516213, PubMed:20537536, PubMed:21659604, PubMe
   2864..4117    +  CDS            Arrb1: ARRB1_MOUSE - Experimental evidence at protein level: Swiss-Prot protein existence level 1. Functions in regulating agonist-mediated G-protein coupled receptor (GPCR) signaling by mediating both receptor desensitization and resensitization processes. During homologous desensitization, beta- arrestins bind to the GPRK-phosphorylated receptor and sterically preclude its coupling to the cognate G-protein; the binding appears to require additional receptor determinants exposed only in the active receptor conformation. The beta-arrestins target many receptors for internalization by acting as endocy
   4193..4900    +  CDS            mCherry: mCherry is a basic (constitutively fluorescent) red fluorescent protein published in 2004, derived from Discosoma sp.. It is reported to be a very rapidly-maturing monomer with low acid sensitivity.
   4941..5165    +  polyA_signal   bGH poly(A) signal: bovine growth hormone polyadenylation signal
   5169..5190    +  promoter       SV40 promoter (fragment): SV40 enhancer and early promoter
   5211..5639    +  rep_origin     f1 ori (sequence partly withheld): f1 bacteriophage origin of replication; arrow indicates direction of (+) strand synthesis
   5653..5982    +  promoter       SV40 promoter: SV40 enhancer and early promoter
   6049..6840    +  CDS            neo: KKA2_KLEPN - Also known as kan, nptII. Experimental evidence at protein level: Swiss-Prot protein existence level 1. Resistance to kanamycin, neomycin, paromomycin, ribostamycin, butirosin and gentamicin B. From Klebsiella pneumoniae.
   6864..7022    +  CDS            ble (fragment): BLE_KLEPN - Experimental evidence at protein level: Swiss-Prot protein existence level 1. Binding protein with a strong affinity to the bleomycin family of antibiotics. Binds to CL990; an antimitotic-antibiotic compound. From Klebsiella pneumoniae.
   7017..7138    +  polyA_signal   SV40 poly(A) signal: SV40 polyadenylation signal
   7211..7227    -  protein_bind   lac operator: The lac repressor binds to the lac operator to inhibit transcription in E. coli. This inhibition can be relieved by adding lactose or isopropyl-β-D-thiogalactopyranoside (IPTG). lac repressor encoded by lacI
   7235..7265    -  promoter       lac promoter: promoter for the E. coli lac operon
   7280..7301    -  protein_bind   CAP binding site: CAP binding activates transcription in the presence of cAMP. E. coli catabolite activator protein
   7314..7406    -  CDS            lacI (fragment): lac repressor; lacI; The lac repressor binds to the lac operator to inhibit transcription in E. coli. This inhibition can be relieved by adding lactose or isopropyl-β-D-thiogalactopyranoside (IPTG).
   7589..8174    -  rep_origin     ori: high-copy-number ColE1/pMB1/pBR322/pUC origin of replication
   8345..9205    -  CDS            AmpR: β-lactamase; bla; confers resistance to ampicillin, carbenicillin, and related antibiotics
   9206..9310    -  promoter       AmpR promoter: bla
>Addgene plasmid #113608 | PCDNA3-PAR1-GFP11-T2A-GFP10-bArrestin1-T2A mCherry | depositor full sequence | sequence record 214458 | PCDNA3-PAR1-GFP11-T2A-GFP10-bArrestin1-T2A mCherry sequence 9341 bps
GACGGATCGGGAGATCTCCCGATCCCCTATGGTGCACTCTCAGTACAATCTGCTCTGATGCCGCATAGTT
AAGCCAGTATCTGCTCCCTGCTTGTGTGTTGGAGGTCGCTGAGTAGTGCGCGAGCAAAATTTAAGCTACA
ACAAGGCAAGGCTTGACCGACAATTGCATGAAGAATCTGCTTAGGGTTAGGCGTTTTGCGCTGCTTCGCG
ATGTACGGGCCAGATATACGCGTTGACATTGATTATTGACTAGTTATTAATAGTAATCAATTACGGGGTC
ATTAGTTCATAGCCCATATATGGAGTTCCGCGTTACATAACTTACGGTAAATGGCCCGCCTGGCTGACCG
CCCAACGACCCCCGCCCATTGACGTCAATAATGACGTATGTTCCCATAGTAACGCCAATAGGGACTTTCC
ATTGACGTCAATGGGTGGAGTATTTACGGTAAACTGCCCACTTGGCAGTACATCAAGTGTATCATATGCC
AAGTACGCCCCCTATTGACGTCAATGACGGTAAATGGCCCGCCTGGCATTATGCCCAGTACATGACCTTA
TGGGACTTTCCTACTTGGCAGTACATCTACGTATTAGTCATCGCTATTACCATGGTGATGCGGTTTTGGC
AGTACATCAATGGGCGTGGATAGCGGTTTGACTCACGGGGATTTCCAAGTCTCCACCCCATTGACGTCAA
TGGGAGTTTGTTTTGGCACCAAAATCAACGGGACTTTCCAAAATGTCGTAACAACTCCGCCCCATTGACG
CAAATGGGCGGTAGGCGTGTACGGTGGGAGGTCTATATAAGCAGAGCTCTCTGGCTAACTAGAGAACCCA
CTGCTTACTGGCTTATCGAAATTAATACGACTCACTATAGGGAGACCCAAGCTGGCTAGCGTTTAAACTT
AAGCTTGCCACCATGGACTACAAGGACGATGATGACGCCATGATCGATATGGGGCCCCGGCGCTTGCTGA
TCGTCGCCCTCGGCCTCAGCCTGTGCGGTCCCTTGCTGTCTTCCCGCGTCCCTATGAGCCAGCCAGAATC
AGAGAGGACAGATGCTACGGTGAACCCCCGCTCATTCTTTCTAAGGAATCCCAGTGAAAATACATTTGAA
CTGGTCCCCCTGGGGGATGAGGAGGAGGAGGAGAAAAATGAAAGCGTCCTGCTGGAGGGTAGGGCAGTCT
ACTTAAATATAAGCCTCCCTCCTCACACGCCGCCTCCTCCCTTCATCTCCGAGGACGCCTCCGGATATCT
GACCAGCCCCTGGCTGACGCTCTTCATGCCCTCCGTGTACACGATTGTGTTCATTGTCAGCCTTCCTCTG
AACGTCCTGGCCATCGCAGTGTTCGTCTTGAGGATGAAGGTCAAGAAGCCGGCCGTGGTGTACATGCTGC
ACCTGGCCATGGCCGACGTGCTCTTCGTGTCGGTGCTCCCCTTCAAGATCAGCTACTACTTCTCCGGCAC
TGATTGGCAGTTCGGGTCTGGAATGTGCCGCTTCGCCACCGCAGCGTTTTACGGGAACATGTACGCCTCC
ATCATGCTCATGACGGTCATAAGCATTGACCGGTTCCTGGCGGTGGTGTATCCGATCCAGTCCCTGTCCT
GGCGCACTCTGGGCCGAGCCAACTTCACTTGCGTGGTCATTTGGGTGATGGCCATCATGGGGGTGGTGCC
CCTTCTCCTCAAGGAGCAGACCACCCGAGTTCCGGGACTCAACATCACCACCTGCCACGACGTCCTCAGT
GAGAACCTGATGCAAGGCTTTTACTCGTACTACTTCTCGGCCTTCTCCGCCATCTTCTTTCTTGTGCCGT
TGATCGTTTCCACGGTCTGCTACACGTCCATCATCCGGTGCCTGAGCTCCTCCGCGGTTGCCAACCGGAG
CAAGAAGTCGCGGGCTTTGTTCCTGTCTGCCGCGGTGTTCTGCATCTTCATCGTCTGCTTTGGGCCCACC
AACGTCCTCCTGATTGTGCACTACCTTTTCCTCTCCGACAGTCCTGGTACAGAGGCAGCCTACTTTGCTT
ACCTCCTCTGCGTCTGTGTGAGCAGCGTGAGCTGCTGCATCGATCCGTTGATTTACTACTACGCCTCCTC
CGAGTGCCAGAGGCACCTCTACAGCATCTTGTGCTGCAAAGAAAGCTCTGATCCCAACAGTTGCAACAGC
ACCGGCCAGCTGATGCCGAGTAAAATGGATACCTGCTCTAGTCACCTGAATAACAGCATATACAAAAAGC
TATTAGCTTTAATTAACTCTGGTGGCGGGAGTGGTGGCGGGGGTACCATGGAAAAGCGAGACCATATGGT
TTTGCTTGAGTATGTTACAGCGGCTGGCATTACCGATGCATCAGGATCCGAGGGCAGAGGAAGTCTGCTA
ACATGCGGTGACGTCGAGGAGAATCCTGGCCCAGAATTCGCCACCATGGACCTGCCTGACGACCACTACC
TGTCCACCCAGACCATCCTGTCCAAGGACCTGAACTCCGGACTCAGATCTGGCAGCGGTGGAGGCGAAAA
TCTCTACTTCCAGAGTAGCGCATCCGGCGGAAGCGGAAGCCTCGAGATG
[270 nt withheld, positions 2570-2839]
GGCGGAGGAGGCAGCGGGCGCGCCATGGGCGACAAAGGGACACGAGTGTTCAAGAAGGCAAGCCCCAATG
GAAAGCTCACTGTCTACCTGGGAAAGCGGGACTTTGTGGACCACATTGACCTCGTGGACCCCGTGGATGG
TGTGGTCCTGGTGGATCCTGAGTATCTCAAAGAAAGGCGAGTCTACGTGACACTGACCTGCGCCTTCCGG
TATGGCCGGGAAGACCTGGATGTCTTGGGTCTGACTTTTCGGAAAGACCTGTTTGTGGCCAATGTGCAGT
CCTTCCCACCGGCCCCCGAGGACAAGAAGCCACTGACACGGCTACAGGAGCGACTCATCAAGAAGCTGGG
CGAGCATGCCTGCCCCTTCACCTTTGAGATCCCGCCAAACCTTCCATGCTCAGTCACTCTGCAGCCTGGG
CCTGAGGACACAGGAAAGGCCTGTGGTGTGGATTATGAAGTCAAAGCCTTCTGTGCTGAGAACCTGGAGG
AGAAGATCCACAAAAGGAACTCTGTGCGGCTAGTCATCCGGAAGGTTCAGTATGCCCCTGAGAGACCTGG
CCCTCAGCCCACGGCTGAGACTACCAGACAGTTCCTTATGTCAGACAAGCCCCTACACCTTGAGGCATCA
CTGGATAAGGAGATCTATTACCACGGAGAACCCATCAGCGTTAATGTCCACGTCACCAACAACACCAACA
AGACTGTGAAGAAGATCAAGATCTCGGTGCGCCAGTATGCAGACATCTGTCTCTTCAACACAGCTCAGTA
CAAGTGCCCAGTGGCCATGGAGGAGGCTGATGACAATGTGGCACCCAGCTCAACATTCTGCAAGGTCTAT
ACGCTGACTCCCTTCCTGGCCAACAACCGAGAGAAGCGGGGACTCGCCCTCGACGGGAAGCTCAAGCATG
AGGACACGAATCTGGCTTCCAGCACGCTGTTGCGGGAAGGTGCCAACCGTGAAATCCTGGGCATCATCGT
TTCCTACAAAGTCAAGGTGAAACTGGTGGTGTCCCGGGGCGGCCTCTTGGGAGACCTTGCATCCAGTGAT
GTGGCCGTGGAGCTGCCTTTTACCCTAATGCACCCCAAGCCTAAGGAGGAGCCCCCACATCGGGAAGTTC
CAGAGAGCGAGACTCCAGTAGACACCAATCTCATAGAGCTTGACACCAATGATGACGACATTGTATTTGA
GGACTTTGCTCGCCAGCGGCTGAAAGGCATGAAGGATGACAAGGACGAAGAGGATGACGGCACCGGCTCT
CCGCACCTCAACAACAGAGGCGGCCGCTCTAGAGAGGGCAGAGGAAGTCTGCTAACATGCGGTGACGTCG
AGGAGAATCCTGGCCCAGAATTGATGGTGAGCAAGGGCGAGGAGGATAACATGGCCATCATCAAGGAGTT
CATGCGCTTCAAGGTGCACATGGAGGGCTCCGTGAACGGCCACGAGTTCGAGATCGAGGGCGAGGGCGAG
GGCCGCCCCTACGAGGGCACCCAGACCGCCAAGCTGAAGGTGACCAAGGGTGGCCCCCTGCCCTTCGCCT
GGGACATCCTGTCCCCTCAGTTCATGTACGGCTCCAAGGCCTACGTGAAGCACCCCGCCGACATCCCCGA
CTACTTGAAGCTGTCCTTCCCCGAGGGCTTCAAGTGGGAGCGCGTGATGAACTTCGAGGACGGCGGCGTG
GTGACCGTGACCCAGGACTCCTCCCTGCAGGACGGCGAGTTCATCTACAAGGTGAAGCTGCGCGGCACCA
ACTTCCCCTCCGACGGCCCCGTAATGCAGAAGAAGACCATGGGCTGGGAGGCCTCCTCCGAGCGGATGTA
CCCCGAGGACGGCGCCCTGAAGGGCGAGATCAAGCAGAGGCTGAAGCTGAAGGACGGCGGCCACTACGAC
GCTGAGGTCAAGACCACCTACAAGGCCAAGAAGCCCGTGCAGCTGCCCGGCGCCTACAACGTCAACATCA
AGTTGGACATCACCTCCCACAACGAGGACTACACCATCGTGGAACAGTACGAACGCGCCGAGGGCCGCCA
CTCCACCGGCGGCATGGACGAGCTGTACAAGTAATCTAGAGGGCCCGTTTAAACCCGCTGATCAGCCTCG
ACTGTGCCTTCTAGTTGCCAGCCATCTGTTGTTTGCCCCTCCCCCGTGCCTTCCTTGACCCTGGAAGGTG
CCACTCCCACTGTCCTTTCCTAATAAAATGAGGAAATTGCATCGCATTGTCTGAGTAGGTGTCATTCTAT
TCTGGGGGGTGGGGTGGGGCAGGACAGCAAGGGGGAGGATTGGGAAGACAATAGCAGGCATGCTGGGGAT
GCGGTGGGCTCTATGGCTTCTGAGGCGGAAAGAACCAGCTGGGGCTCTAGGGGGTATCCCC
[124 nt withheld, positions 5211-5334]
C
[91 nt withheld, positions 5336-5426]
A
[49 nt withheld, positions 5428-5476]
CCTTTGACGTTGGAGTCCACGTTCTTT
[37 nt withheld, positions 5504-5540]
ACCCTATCTCGGTCTATTCTTTTGATTTATAAGGGATTTTGCCGATTTCGGCCTATTGGTTAAAAAATGA
GCTGATTTAACAAAAATTTAACGCGAATTAATTCTGTGGAATGTGTGTCAGTTAGGGTGTGGAAAGTCCC
CAGGCTCCCCAGCAGGCAGAAGTATGCAAAGCATGCATCTCAATTAGTCAGCAACCAGGTGTGGAAAGTC
CCCAGGCTCCCCAGCAGGCAGAAGTATGCAAAGCATGCATCTCAATTAGTCAGCAACCATAGTCCCGCCC
CTAACTCCGCCCATCCCGCCCCTAACTCCGCCCAGTTCCGCCCATTCTCCGCCCCATGGCTGACTAATTT
TTTTTATTTATGCAGAGGCCGAGGCCGCCTCTGCCTCTGAGCTATTCCAGAAGTAGTGAGGAGGCTTTTT
TGGAGGCCTAGGCTTTTGCAAAAAGCTCCCGGGAGCTTGTATATCCATTTTCGGATCTGATCAAGAGACA
GGATGAGGATCGTTTCGCATGATTGAACAAGATGGATTGCACGCAGGTTCTCCGGCCGCTTGGGTGGAGA
GGCTATTCGGCTATGACTGGGCACAACAGACAATCGGCTGCTCTGATGCCGCCGTGTTCCGGCTGTCAGC
GCAGGGGCGCCCGGTTCTTTTTGTCAAGACCGACCTGTCCGGTGCCCTGAATGAACTGCAGGACGAGGCA
GCGCGGCTATCGTGGCTGGCCACGACGGGCGTTCCTTGCGCAGCTGTGCTCGACGTTGTCACTGAAGCGG
GAAGGGACTGGCTGCTATTGGGCGAAGTGCCGGGGCAGGATCTCCTGTCATCTCACCTTGCTCCTGCCGA
GAAAGTATCCATCATGGCTGATGCAATGCGGCGGCTGCATACGCTTGATCCGGCTACCTGCCCATTCGAC
CACCAAGCGAAACATCGCATCGAGCGAGCACGTACTCGGATGGAAGCCGGTCTTGTCGATCAGGATGATC
TGGACGAAGAGCATCAGGGGCTCGCGCCAGCCGAACTGTTCGCCAGGCTCAAGGCGCGCATGCCCGACGG
CGAGGATCTCGTCGTGACCCATGGCGATGCCTGCTTGCCGAATATCATGGTGGAAAATGGCCGCTTTTCT
GGATTCATCGACTGTGGCCGGCTGGGTGTGGCGGACCGCTATCAGGACATAGCGTTGGCTACCCGTGATA
TTGCTGAAGAGCTTGGCGGCGAATGGGCTGACCGCTTCCTCGTGCTTTACGGTATCGCCGCTCCCGATTC
GCAGCGCATCGCCTTCTATCGCCTTCTTGACGAGTTCTTCTGAGCGGGACTCTGGGGTTCGAAATGACCG
ACCAAGCGACGCCCAACCTGCCATCACGAGATTTCGATTCCACCGCCGCCTTCTATGAAAGGTTGGGCTT
CGGAATCGTTTTCCGGGACGCCGGCTGGATGATCCTCCAGCGCGGGGATCTCATGCTGGAGTTCTTCGCC
CACCCCAACTTGTTTATTGCAGCTTATAATGGTTACAAATAAAGCAATAGCATCACAAATTTCACAAATA
AAGCATTTTTTTCACTGCATTCTAGTTGTGGTTTGTCCAAACTCATCAATGTATCTTATCATGTCTGTAT
ACCGTCGACCTCTAGCTAGAGCTTGGCGTAATCATGGTCATAGCTGTTTCCTGTGTGAAATTGTTATCCG
CTCACAATTCCACACAACATACGAGCCGGAAGCATAAAGTGTAAAGCCTGGGGTGCCTAATGAGTGAGCT
AACTCACATTAATTGCGTTGCGCTCACTGCCCGCTTTCCAGTCGGGAAACCTGTCGTGCCAGCTGCATTA
ATGAATCGGCCAACGCGCGGGGAGAGGCGGTTTGCGTATTGGGCGCTCTTCCGCTTCCTCGCTCACTGAC
TCGCTGCGCTCGGTCGTTCGGCTGCGGCGAGCGGTATCAGCTCACTCAAAGGCGGTAATACGGTTATCCA
CAGAATCAGGGGATAACGCAGGAAAGAACATGTGAGCAAAAGGCCAGCAAAAGGCCAGGAACCGTAAAAA
GGCCGCGTTGCTGGCGTTTTTCCATAGGCTCCGCCCCCCTGACGAGCATCACAAAAATCGACGCTCAAGT
CAGAGGTGGCGAAACCCGACAGGACTATAAAGATACCAGGCGTTTCCCCCTGGAAGCTCCCTCGTGCGCT
CTCCTGTTCCGACCCTGCCGCTTACCGGATACCTGTCCGCCTTTCTCCCTTCGGGAAGCGTGGCGCTTTC
TCATAGCTCACGCTGTAGGTATCTCAGTTCGGTGTAGGTCGTTCGCTCCAAGCTGGGCTGTGTGCACGAA
CCCCCCGTTCAGCCCGACCGCTGCGCCTTATCCGGTAACTATCGTCTTGAGTCCAACCCGGTAAGACACG
ACTTATCGCCACTGGCAGCAGCCACTGGTAACAGGATTAGCAGAGCGAGGTATGTAGGCGGTGCTACAGA
GTTCTTGAAGTGGTGGCCTAACTACGGCTACACTAGAAGAACAGTATTTGGTATCTGCGCTCTGCTGAAG
CCAGTTACCTTCGGAAAAAGAGTTGGTAGCTCTTGATCCGGCAAACAAACCACCGCTGGTAGCGGTTTTT
TTGTTTGCAAGCAGCAGATTACGCGCAGAAAAAAAGGATCTCAAGAAGATCCTTTGATCTTTTCTACGGG
GTCTGACGCTCAGTGGAACGAAAACTCACGTTAAGGGATTTTGGTCATGAGATTATCAAAAAGGATCTTC
ACCTAGATCCTTTTAAATTAAAAATGAAGTTTTAAATCAATCTAAAGTATATATGAGTAAACTTGGTCTG
ACAGTTACCAATGCTTAATCAGTGAGGCACCTATCTCAGCGATCTGTCTATTTCGTTCATCCATAGTTGC
CTGACTCCCCGTCGTGTAGATAACTACGATACGGGAGGGCTTACCATCTGGCCCCAGTGCTGCAATGATA
CCGCGAGACCCACGCTCACCGGCTCCAGATTTATCAGCAATAAACCAGCCAGCCGGAAGGGCCGAGCGCA
GAAGTGGTCCTGCAACTTTATCCGCCTCCATCCAGTCTATTAATTGTTGCCGGGAAGCTAGAGTAAGTAG
TTCGCCAGTTAATAGTTTGCGCAACGTTGTTGCCATTGCTACAGGCATCGTGGTGTCACGCTCGTCGTTT
GGTATGGCTTCATTCAGCTCCGGTTCCCAACGATCAAGGCGAGTTACATGATCCCCCATGTTGTGCAAAA
AAGCGGTTAGCTCCTTCGGTCCTCCGATCGTTGTCAGAAGTAAGTTGGCCGCAGTGTTATCACTCATGGT
TATGGCAGCACTGCATAATTCTCTTACTGTCATGCCATCCGTAAGATGCTTTTCTGTGACTGGTGAGTAC
TCAACCAAGTCATTCTGAGAATAGTGTATGCGGCGACCGAGTTGCTCTTGCCCGGCGTCAATACGGGATA
ATACCGCGCCACATAGCAGAACTTTAAAAGTGCTCATCATTGGAAAACGTTCTTCGGGGCGAAAACTCTC
AAGGATCTTACCGCTGTTGAGATCCAGTTCGATGTAACCCACTCGTGCACCCAACTGATCTTCAGCATCT
TTTACTTTCACCAGCGTTTCTGGGTGAGCAAAAACAGGAAGGCAAAATGCCGCAAAAAAGGGAATAAGGG
CGACACGGAAATGTTGAATACTCATACTCTTCCTTTTTCAATATTATTGAAGCATTTATCAGGGTTATTG
TCTCATGAGCGGATACATATTTGAATGTATTTAGAAAAATAAACAAATAGGGGTTCCGCGCACATTTCCC
CGAAAAGTGCCACCTGACGTC
