Features (pLannotate 1.2.2; 25 found; start..end, strand, type, name):
      1..204     +  promoter       CMV promoter: human cytomegalovirus (CMV) immediate early promoter
    200..233     +  LTR            5' LTR (truncated) (fragment): truncated 5' long terminal repeat (LTR) from HIV-1
    249..267     +  promoter       T7 promoter: promoter for bacteriophage T7 RNA polymerase
    311..332     +  CDS            3xFLAG (fragment): three tandem FLAG® epitope tags
    345..1634    +  CDS            F2r: PAR1_MOUSE - Also known as Cf2r, Par1. Experimental evidence at protein level: Swiss-Prot protein existence level 1. High affinity receptor for activated thrombin coupled to G proteins that stimulate phosphoinositide hydrolysis. From Mus musculus (Mouse).
   1677..1730    +  CDS            &alpha;GFP (fragment): &alpha;GFP is a basic (constitutively fluorescent) long stokes shift fluorescent protein published in 1996, derived from Aequorea victoria.
   1956..2225    +  CDS            MTOR (fragment) (sequence withheld): MTOR_HUMAN - Also known as FRAP, FRAP1, FRAP2, RAFT1, RAPT1. Experimental evidence at protein level: Swiss-Prot protein existence level 1. Serine/threonine protein kinase which is a central regulator of cellular metabolism, growth and survival in response to hormones, growth factors, nutrients, energy and stress signals (PubMed:12087098, PubMed:12150925, PubMed:12150926, PubMed:12231510, PubMed:12718876, PubMed:14651849, PubMed:15268862, PubMed:15467718, PubMed:15545625, PubMed:15718470, PubMed:18497260, PubMed:18762023, PubMed:18925875, PubMed:20516213, PubMed:20537536, PubMed:21659604, PubMe
   2250..3503    +  CDS            Arrb1: ARRB1_MOUSE - Experimental evidence at protein level: Swiss-Prot protein existence level 1. Functions in regulating agonist-mediated G-protein coupled receptor (GPCR) signaling by mediating both receptor desensitization and resensitization processes. During homologous desensitization, beta- arrestins bind to the GPRK-phosphorylated receptor and sterically preclude its coupling to the cognate G-protein; the binding appears to require additional receptor determinants exposed only in the active receptor conformation. The beta-arrestins target many receptors for internalization by acting as endocy
   3579..4286    +  CDS            mCherry: mCherry is a basic (constitutively fluorescent) red fluorescent protein published in 2004, derived from Discosoma sp.. It is reported to be a very rapidly-maturing monomer with low acid sensitivity.
   4327..4551    +  polyA_signal   bGH poly(A) signal: bovine growth hormone polyadenylation signal
   4555..4576    +  promoter       SV40 promoter (fragment): SV40 enhancer and early promoter
   4597..5025    +  rep_origin     f1 ori (sequence partly withheld): f1 bacteriophage origin of replication; arrow indicates direction of (+) strand synthesis
   5039..5368    +  promoter       SV40 promoter: SV40 enhancer and early promoter
   5435..6226    +  CDS            neo: KKA2_KLEPN - Also known as kan, nptII. Experimental evidence at protein level: Swiss-Prot protein existence level 1. Resistance to kanamycin, neomycin, paromomycin, ribostamycin, butirosin and gentamicin B. From Klebsiella pneumoniae.
   6250..6408    +  CDS            ble (fragment): BLE_KLEPN - Experimental evidence at protein level: Swiss-Prot protein existence level 1. Binding protein with a strong affinity to the bleomycin family of antibiotics. Binds to CL990; an antimitotic-antibiotic compound. From Klebsiella pneumoniae.
   6403..6524    +  polyA_signal   SV40 poly(A) signal: SV40 polyadenylation signal
   6597..6613    -  protein_bind   lac operator: The lac repressor binds to the lac operator to inhibit transcription in E. coli. This inhibition can be relieved by adding lactose or isopropyl-β-D-thiogalactopyranoside (IPTG). lac repressor encoded by lacI
   6621..6651    -  promoter       lac promoter: promoter for the E. coli lac operon
   6666..6687    -  protein_bind   CAP binding site: CAP binding activates transcription in the presence of cAMP. E. coli catabolite activator protein
   6700..6792    -  CDS            lacI (fragment): lac repressor; lacI; The lac repressor binds to the lac operator to inhibit transcription in E. coli. This inhibition can be relieved by adding lactose or isopropyl-β-D-thiogalactopyranoside (IPTG).
   6975..7563    -  rep_origin     ori: high-copy-number ColE1/pMB1/pBR322/pUC origin of replication
   7734..8594    -  CDS            AmpR: β-lactamase; bla; confers resistance to ampicillin, carbenicillin, and related antibiotics
   8595..8699    -  promoter       AmpR promoter: bla
   8758..8810    -  misc_feature   bom (fragment): basis of mobility region from pBR322
   8965..9344    +  enhancer       CMV enhancer: human cytomegalovirus immediate early enhancer
>Addgene plasmid #113608 | PCDNA3-PAR1-GFP11-T2A-GFP10-bArrestin1-T2A mCherry | addgene full sequence | sequence record 218199 | Addgene NGS Result
GTGATGCGGTTTTGGCAGTACATCAATGGGCGTGGATAGCGGTTTGACTCACGGGGATTTCCAAGTCTCC
ACCCCATTGACGTCAATGGGAGTTTGTTTTGGCACCAAAATCAACGGGACTTTCCAAAATGTCGTAACAA
CTCCGCCCCATTGACGCAAATGGGCGGTAGGCGTGTACGGTGGGAGGTCTATATAAGCAGAGCTCTCTGG
CTAACTAGAGAACCCACTGCTTACTGGCTTATCGAAATTAATACGACTCACTATAGGGAGACCCAAGCTG
GCTAGCGTTTAAACTTAAGCTTGCCACCATGGACTACAAGGACGATGATGACGCCATGATCGATATGGGG
CCCCGGCGCTTGCTGATCGTCGCCCTCGGCCTCAGCCTGTGCGGTCCCTTGCTGTCTTCCCGCGTCCCTA
TGAGCCAGCCAGAATCAGAGAGGACAGATGCTACGGTGAACCCCCGCTCATTCTTTCTAAGGAATCCCAG
TGAAAATACATTTGAACTGGTCCCCCTGGGGGATGAGGAGGAGGAGGAGAAAAATGAAAGCGTCCTGCTG
GAGGGTAGGGCAGTCTACTTAAATATAAGCCTCCCTCCTCACACGCCGCCTCCTCCCTTCATCTCCGAGG
ACGCCTCCGGATATCTGACCAGCCCCTGGCTGACGCTCTTCATGCCCTCCGTGTACACGATTGTGTTCAT
TGTCAGCCTTCCTCTGAACGTCCTGGCCATCGCAGTGTTCGTCTTGAGGATGAAGGTCAAGAAGCCGGCC
GTGGTGTACATGCTGCACCTGGCCATGGCCGACGTGCTCTTCGTGTCGGTGCTCCCCTTCAAGATCAGCT
ACTACTTCTCCGGCACTGATTGGCAGTTCGGGTCTGGAATGTGCCGCTTCGCCACCGCAGCGTTTTACGG
GAACATGTACGCCTCCATCATGCTCATGACGGTCATAAGCATTGACCGGTTCCTGGCGGTGGTGTATCCG
ATCCAGTCCCTGTCCTGGCGCACTCTGGGCCGAGCCAACTTCACTTGCGTGGTCATTTGGGTGATGGCCA
TCATGGGGGTGGTGCCCCTTCTCCTCAAGGAGCAGACCACCCGAGTTCCGGGACTCAACATCACCACCTG
CCACGACGTCCTCAGTGAGAACCTGATGCAAGGCTTTTACTCGTACTACTTCTCGGCCTTCTCCGCCATC
TTCTTTCTTGTGCCGTTGATCGTTTCCACGGTCTGCTACACGTCCATCATCCGGTGCCTGAGCTCCTCCG
CGGTTGCCAACCGGAGCAAGAAGTCGCGGGCTTTGTTCCTGTCTGCCGCGGTGTTCTGCATCTTCATCGT
CTGCTTTGGGCCCACCAACGTCCTCCTGATTGTGCACTACCTTTTCCTCTCCGACAGTCCTGGTACAGAG
GCAGCCTACTTTGCTTACCTCCTCTGCGTCTGTGTGAGCAGCGTGAGCTGCTGCATCGATCCGTTGATTT
ACTACTACGCCTCCTCCGAGTGCCAGAGGCACCTCTACAGCATCTTGTGCTGCAAAGAAAGCTCTGATCC
CAACAGTTGCAACAGCACCGGCCAGCTGATGCCGAGTAAAATGGATACCTGCTCTAGTCACCTGAATAAC
AGCATATACAAAAAGCTATTAGCTTTAATTAACTCTGGTGGCGGGAGTGGTGGCGGGGGTACCATGGAAA
AGCGAGACCATATGGTTTTGCTTGAGTATGTTACAGCGGCTGGCATTACCGATGCATCAGGATCCGAGGG
CAGAGGAAGTCTGCTAACATGCGGTGACGTCGAGGAGAATCCTGGCCCAGAATTCGCCACCATGGACCTG
CCTGACGACCACTACCTGTCCACCCAGACCATCCTGTCCAAGGACCTGAACTCCGGACTCAGATCTGGCA
GCGGTGGAGGCGAAAATCTCTACTTCCAGAGTAGCGCATCCGGCGGAAGCGGAAGCCTCGAGATG
[270 nt withheld, positions 1956-2225]
GGCGGAGGAGGCAGCGGGCGCGCCATGGGCGACAAAGGGACACGAGTGTTCAAGAAGGCAAGCCCCAATG
GAAAGCTCACTGTCTACCTGGGAAAGCGGGACTTTGTGGACCACATTGACCTCGTGGACCCCGTGGATGG
TGTGGTCCTGGTGGATCCTGAGTATCTCAAAGAAAGGCGAGTCTACGTGACACTGACCTGCGCCTTCCGG
TATGGCCGGGAAGACCTGGATGTCTTGGGTCTGACTTTTCGGAAAGACCTGTTTGTGGCCAATGTGCAGT
CCTTCCCACCGGCCCCCGAGGACAAGAAGCCACTGACACGGCTACAGGAGCGACTCATCAAGAAGCTGGG
CGAGCATGCCTGCCCCTTCACCTTTGAGATCCCGCCAAACCTTCCATGCTCAGTCACTCTGCAGCCTGGG
CCTGAGGACACAGGAAAGGCCTGTGGTGTGGATTATGAAGTCAAAGCCTTCTGTGCTGAGAACCTGGAGG
AGAAGATCCACAAAAGGAACTCTGTGCGGCTAGTCATCCGGAAGGTTCAGTATGCCCCTGAGAGACCTGG
CCCTCAGCCCACGGCTGAGACTACCAGACAGTTCCTTATGTCAGACAAGCCCCTACACCTTGAGGCATCA
CTGGATAAGGAGATCTATTACCACGGAGAACCCATCAGCGTTAATGTCCACGTCACCAACAACACCAACA
AGACTGTGAAGAAGATCAAGATCTCGGTGCGCCAGTATGCAGACATCTGTCTCTTCAACACAGCTCAGTA
CAAGTGCCCAGTGGCCATGGAGGAGGCTGATGACAATGTGGCACCCAGCTCAACATTCTGCAAGGTCTAT
ACGCTGACTCCCTTCCTGGCCAACAACCGAGAGAAGCGGGGACTCGCCCTCGACGGGAAGCTCAAGCATG
AGGACACGAATCTGGCTTCCAGCACGCTGTTGCGGGAAGGTGCCAACCGTGAAATCCTGGGCATCATCGT
TTCCTACAAAGTCAAGGTGAAACTGGTGGTGTCCCGGGGCGGCCTCTTGGGAGACCTTGCATCCAGTGAT
GTGGCCGTGGAGCTGCCTTTTACCCTAATGCACCCCAAGCCTAAGGAGGAGCCCCCACATCGGGAAGTTC
CAGAGAGCGAGACTCCAGTAGACACCAATCTCATAGAGCTTGACACCAATGATGACGACATTGTATTTGA
GGACTTTGCTCGCCAGCGGCTGAAAGGCATGAAGGATGACAAGGACGAAGAGGATGACGGCACCGGCTCT
CCGCACCTCAACAACAGAGGCGGCCGCTCTAGAGAGGGCAGAGGAAGTCTGCTAACATGCGGTGACGTCG
AGGAGAATCCTGGCCCAGAATTGATGGTGAGCAAGGGCGAGGAGGATAACATGGCCATCATCAAGGAGTT
CATGCGCTTCAAGGTGCACATGGAGGGCTCCGTGAACGGCCACGAGTTCGAGATCGAGGGCGAGGGCGAG
GGCCGCCCCTACGAGGGCACCCAGACCGCCAAGCTGAAGGTGACCAAGGGTGGCCCCCTGCCCTTCGCCT
GGGACATCCTGTCCCCTCAGTTCATGTACGGCTCCAAGGCCTACGTGAAGCACCCCGCCGACATCCCCGA
CTACTTGAAGCTGTCCTTCCCCGAGGGCTTCAAGTGGGAGCGCGTGATGAACTTCGAGGACGGCGGCGTG
GTGACCGTGACCCAGGACTCCTCCCTGCAGGACGGCGAGTTCATCTACAAGGTGAAGCTGCGCGGCACCA
ACTTCCCCTCCGACGGCCCCGTAATGCAGAAGAAGACCATGGGCTGGGAGGCCTCCTCCGAGCGGATGTA
CCCCGAGGACGGCGCCCTGAAGGGCGAGATCAAGCAGAGGCTGAAGCTGAAGGACGGCGGCCACTACGAC
GCTGAGGTCAAGACCACCTACAAGGCCAAGAAGCCCGTGCAGCTGCCCGGCGCCTACAACGTCAACATCA
AGTTGGACATCACCTCCCACAACGAGGACTACACCATCGTGGAACAGTACGAACGCGCCGAGGGCCGCCA
CTCCACCGGCGGCATGGACGAGCTGTACAAGTAATCTAGAGGGCCCGTTTAAACCCGCTGATCAGCCTCG
ACTGTGCCTTCTAGTTGCCAGCCATCTGTTGTTTGCCCCTCCCCCGTGCCTTCCTTGACCCTGGAAGGTG
CCACTCCCACTGTCCTTTCCTAATAAAATGAGGAAATTGCATCGCATTGTCTGAGTAGGTGTCATTCTAT
TCTGGGGGGTGGGGTGGGGCAGGACAGCAAGGGGGAGGATTGGGAAGACAATAGCAGGCATGCTGGGGAT
GCGGTGGGCTCTATGGCTTCTGAGGCGGAAAGAACCAGCTGGGGCTCTAGGGGGTATCCCC
[124 nt withheld, positions 4597-4720]
C
[91 nt withheld, positions 4722-4812]
A
[49 nt withheld, positions 4814-4862]
CCTTTGACGTTGGAGTCCACGTTCTTT
[37 nt withheld, positions 4890-4926]
ACCCTATCTCGGTCTATTCTTTTGATTTATAAGGGATTTTGCCGATTTCGGCCTATTGGTTAAAAAATGA
GCTGATTTAACAAAAATTTAACGCGAATTAATTCTGTGGAATGTGTGTCAGTTAGGGTGTGGAAAGTCCC
CAGGCTCCCCAGCAGGCAGAAGTATGCAAAGCATGCATCTCAATTAGTCAGCAACCAGGTGTGGAAAGTC
CCCAGGCTCCCCAGCAGGCAGAAGTATGCAAAGCATGCATCTCAATTAGTCAGCAACCATAGTCCCGCCC
CTAACTCCGCCCATCCCGCCCCTAACTCCGCCCAGTTCCGCCCATTCTCCGCCCCATGGCTGACTAATTT
TTTTTATTTATGCAGAGGCCGAGGCCGCCTCTGCCTCTGAGCTATTCCAGAAGTAGTGAGGAGGCTTTTT
TGGAGGCCTAGGCTTTTGCAAAAAGCTCCCGGGAGCTTGTATATCCATTTTCGGATCTGATCAAGAGACA
GGATGAGGATCGTTTCGCATGATTGAACAAGATGGATTGCACGCAGGTTCTCCGGCCGCTTGGGTGGAGA
GGCTATTCGGCTATGACTGGGCACAACAGACAATCGGCTGCTCTGATGCCGCCGTGTTCCGGCTGTCAGC
GCAGGGGCGCCCGGTTCTTTTTGTCAAGACCGACCTGTCCGGTGCCCTGAATGAACTGCAGGACGAGGCA
GCGCGGCTATCGTGGCTGGCCACGACGGGCGTTCCTTGCGCAGCTGTGCTCGACGTTGTCACTGAAGCGG
GAAGGGACTGGCTGCTATTGGGCGAAGTGCCGGGGCAGGATCTCCTGTCATCTCACCTTGCTCCTGCCGA
GAAAGTATCCATCATGGCTGATGCAATGCGGCGGCTGCATACGCTTGATCCGGCTACCTGCCCATTCGAC
CACCAAGCGAAACATCGCATCGAGCGAGCACGTACTCGGATGGAAGCCGGTCTTGTCGATCAGGATGATC
TGGACGAAGAGCATCAGGGGCTCGCGCCAGCCGAACTGTTCGCCAGGCTCAAGGCGCGCATGCCCGACGG
CGAGGATCTCGTCGTGACCCATGGCGATGCCTGCTTGCCGAATATCATGGTGGAAAATGGCCGCTTTTCT
GGATTCATCGACTGTGGCCGGCTGGGTGTGGCGGACCGCTATCAGGACATAGCGTTGGCTACCCGTGATA
TTGCTGAAGAGCTTGGCGGCGAATGGGCTGACCGCTTCCTCGTGCTTTACGGTATCGCCGCTCCCGATTC
GCAGCGCATCGCCTTCTATCGCCTTCTTGACGAGTTCTTCTGAGCGGGACTCTGGGGTTCGAAATGACCG
ACCAAGCGACGCCCAACCTGCCATCACGAGATTTCGATTCCACCGCCGCCTTCTATGAAAGGTTGGGCTT
CGGAATCGTTTTCCGGGACGCCGGCTGGATGATCCTCCAGCGCGGGGATCTCATGCTGGAGTTCTTCGCC
CACCCCAACTTGTTTATTGCAGCTTATAATGGTTACAAATAAAGCAATAGCATCACAAATTTCACAAATA
AAGCATTTTTTTCACTGCATTCTAGTTGTGGTTTGTCCAAACTCATCAATGTATCTTATCATGTCTGTAT
ACCGTCGACCTCTAGCTAGAGCTTGGCGTAATCATGGTCATAGCTGTTTCCTGTGTGAAATTGTTATCCG
CTCACAATTCCACACAACATACGAGCCGGAAGCATAAAGTGTAAAGCCTGGGGTGCCTAATGAGTGAGCT
AACTCACATTAATTGCGTTGCGCTCACTGCCCGCTTTCCAGTCGGGAAACCTGTCGTGCCAGCTGCATTA
ATGAATCGGCCAACGCGCGGGGAGAGGCGGTTTGCGTATTGGGCGCTCTTCCGCTTCCTCGCTCACTGAC
TCGCTGCGCTCGGTCGTTCGGCTGCGGCGAGCGGTATCAGCTCACTCAAAGGCGGTAATACGGTTATCCA
CAGAATCAGGGGATAACGCAGGAAAGAACATGTGAGCAAAAGGCCAGCAAAAGGCCAGGAACCGTAAAAA
GGCCGCGTTGCTGGCGTTTTTCCATAGGCTCCGCCCCCCTGACGAGCATCACAAAAATCGACGCTCAAGT
CAGAGGTGGCGAAACCCGACAGGACTATAAAGATACCAGGCGTTTCCCCCTGGAAGCTCCCTCGTGCGCT
CTCCTGTTCCGACCCTGCCGCTTACCGGATACCTGTCCGCCTTTCTCCCTTCGGGAAGCGTGGCGCTTTC
TCATAGCTCACGCTGTAGGTATCTCAGTTCGGTGTAGGTCGTTCGCTCCAAGCTGGGCTGTGTGCACGAA
CCCCCCGTTCAGCCCGACCGCTGCGCCTTATCCGGTAACTATCGTCTTGAGTCCAACCCGGTAAGACACG
ACTTATCGCCACTGGCAGCAGCCACTGGTAACAGGATTAGCAGAGCGAGGTATGTAGGCGGTGCTACAGA
GTTCTTGAAGTGGTGGCCTAACTACGGCTACACTAGAAGAACAGTATTTGGTATCTGCGCTCTGCTGAAG
CCAGTTACCTTCGGAAAAAGAGTTGGTAGCTCTTGATCCGGCAAACAAACCACCGCTGGTAGCGGTGGTT
TTTTTGTTTGCAAGCAGCAGATTACGCGCAGAAAAAAAGGATCTCAAGAAGATCCTTTGATCTTTTCTAC
GGGGTCTGACGCTCAGTGGAACGAAAACTCACGTTAAGGGATTTTGGTCATGAGATTATCAAAAAGGATC
TTCACCTAGATCCTTTTAAATTAAAAATGAAGTTTTAAATCAATCTAAAGTATATATGAGTAAACTTGGT
CTGACAGTTACCAATGCTTAATCAGTGAGGCACCTATCTCAGCGATCTGTCTATTTCGTTCATCCATAGT
TGCCTGACTCCCCGTCGTGTAGATAACTACGATACGGGAGGGCTTACCATCTGGCCCCAGTGCTGCAATG
ATACCGCGAGACCCACGCTCACCGGCTCCAGATTTATCAGCAATAAACCAGCCAGCCGGAAGGGCCGAGC
GCAGAAGTGGTCCTGCAACTTTATCCGCCTCCATCCAGTCTATTAATTGTTGCCGGGAAGCTAGAGTAAG
TAGTTCGCCAGTTAATAGTTTGCGCAACGTTGTTGCCATTGCTACAGGCATCGTGGTGTCACGCTCGTCG
TTTGGTATGGCTTCATTCAGCTCCGGTTCCCAACGATCAAGGCGAGTTACATGATCCCCCATGTTGTGCA
AAAAAGCGGTTAGCTCCTTCGGTCCTCCGATCGTTGTCAGAAGTAAGTTGGCCGCAGTGTTATCACTCAT
GGTTATGGCAGCACTGCATAATTCTCTTACTGTCATGCCATCCGTAAGATGCTTTTCTGTGACTGGTGAG
TACTCAACCAAGTCATTCTGAGAATAGTGTATGCGGCGACCGAGTTGCTCTTGCCCGGCGTCAATACGGG
ATAATACCGCGCCACATAGCAGAACTTTAAAAGTGCTCATCATTGGAAAACGTTCTTCGGGGCGAAAACT
CTCAAGGATCTTACCGCTGTTGAGATCCAGTTCGATGTAACCCACTCGTGCACCCAACTGATCTTCAGCA
TCTTTTACTTTCACCAGCGTTTCTGGGTGAGCAAAAACAGGAAGGCAAAATGCCGCAAAAAAGGGAATAA
GGGCGACACGGAAATGTTGAATACTCATACTCTTCCTTTTTCAATATTATTGAAGCATTTATCAGGGTTA
TTGTCTCATGAGCGGATACATATTTGAATGTATTTAGAAAAATAAACAAATAGGGGTTCCGCGCACATTT
CCCCGAAAAGTGCCACCTGACGTCGACGGATCGGGAGATCTCCCGATCCCCTATGGTGCACTCTCAGTAC
AATCTGCTCTGATGCCGCATAGTTAAGCCAGTATCTGCTCCCTGCTTGTGTGTTGGAGGTCGCTGAGTAG
TGCGCGAGCAAAATTTAAGCTACAACAAGGCAAGGCTTGACCGACAATTGCATGAAGAATCTGCTTAGGG
TTAGGCGTTTTGCGCTGCTTCGCGATGTACGGGCCAGATATACGCGTTGACATTGATTATTGACTAGTTA
TTAATAGTAATCAATTACGGGGTCATTAGTTCATAGCCCATATATGGAGTTCCGCGTTACATAACTTACG
GTAAATGGCCCGCCTGGCTGACCGCCCAACGACCCCCGCCCATTGACGTCAATAATGACGTATGTTCCCA
TAGTAACGCCAATAGGGACTTTCCATTGACGTCAATGGGTGGAGTATTTACGGTAAACTGCCCACTTGGC
AGTACATCAAGTGTATCATATGCCAAGTACGCCCCCTATTGACGTCAATGACGGTAAATGGCCCGCCTGG
CATTATGCCCAGTACATGACCTTATGGGACTTTCCTACTTGGCAGTACATCTACGTATTAGTCATCGCTA
TTACCATG
